Addgene plasmid #148080: pAc5.1B-lambdaN-HA-DmPAN3-dsRNAres_Y
Purpose: Insect Expression of DmPAN3-dsRNAres
Depositing lab: Elisa Izaurralde. Depositing organization: Max Planck Institute for Developmental Biology. Publication: An asymmetric PAN3 dimer recruits a single PAN2 exonuclease to mediate mRNA deadenylation and decay. Jonas S, Christie M, Peter D, Bhandari D, Loh B, Huntzinger E, Weichenrieder O, Izaurralde E. Nat Struct Mol Biol. 2014 Jul;21(7):599-608. doi: 10.1038/nsmb.2837. Epub 2014 Jun 1. PubMed 24880343.
Backbone
  Vector backbone: Unknown
  Vector type: Insect Expression
Growth in bacteria
  Bacterial resistance: Ampicillin, 100 μg/mL
  Growth temperature: 37°C
  Growth strain: DH5alpha
  Copy number: Low Copy
Gene/Insert
  Gene/Insert name: DmPAN3-dsRNAres
  Species: D. melanogaster (fly)
  Entrez Gene: CG11486 (a.k.a. Dmel_CG11486, Dmel\CG11486, PAN3)
  Cloning method: Unknown
Terms and licenses: Academic/Nonprofit Terms; Industry Terms: Not Available to Industry
Depositor comments: ORF extracted from NCBI: LD14901 Plasmids from this collection were made available to the research community and donated after the lab closed. Please note that the sequence provided by the depositing laboratory may be theoretical/predicted or based on Sanger sequencing results. There may be discrepancies between sequencing results obtained by Addgene and the depositor sequence. If an Addgene verified sequence is not available, please contact before placing your order to request that our lab fully sequence the plasmid.
How to cite: pAc5.1B-lambdaN-HA-DmPAN3-dsRNAres_Y was a gift from Elisa Izaurralde (Addgene plasmid # 148080 ; http://n2t.net/addgene:148080 ; RRID:Addgene_148080)
