[The description below was written by a language model from this plasmid's Addgene catalogue record and pLannotate feature annotations shown in this document.]
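Description:
pAc5.1B-lambdaN-HA-DmPAN3-dsRNAres_Y is an insect-cell expression plasmid of about 7.8 kb. The catalogue lists the backbone as unknown, although the name and feature layout point to a pAc5.1-type vector. It is maintained in E. coli through a ColE1/pUC-family origin and selected with ampicillin via the bla gene and its own promoter. The record lists it as low copy even though the annotated origin is of the high-copy class. A partial tetracycline-resistance fragment and a small piece of SV40 large T antigen are also annotated; these appear to be non-functional backbone remnants.

The expression cassette is driven by the Drosophila melanogaster actin 5C promoter, a strong constitutive promoter commonly used in cultured fly cells, and ends with an SV40 polyadenylation signal. The encoded protein starts with a short fragment of bacteriophage lambda N protein, followed by an HA epitope (annotated as a partial match to a 3xHA tag) and then the full D. melanogaster PAN3 coding sequence (CG11486). PAN3 is the regulatory subunit of the PAN2–PAN3 cytoplasmic deadenylase complex. A backbone V5 tag lies downstream of the insert, but the record does not show whether it is translated in frame with PAN3.

The lambda N peptide binds boxB RNA hairpins, so fusions of this kind are generally used to tether a protein to a boxB-containing reporter mRNA and measure effects on its stability or translation, with HA allowing detection. The "dsRNAres" label indicates a dsRNA-resistant coding sequence, which is typically used for complementation after RNAi depletion of the endogenous protein. The specific changes are not described, and the meaning of the "_Y" suffix is not stated.
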