Features (pLannotate 1.2.2; 11 found; start..end, strand, type, name):
     56..2565    +  promoter       Ac5 promoter: Drosophila melanogaster actin 5C promoter
   2585..2650    +  CDS            N (fragment): REGN_LAMBD - Experimental evidence at protein level: Swiss-Prot protein existence level 1. Plays a role as a transcriptional antitermination factor that allows the virus to initiate its lytic phase. Activates expression of the delayed viral early genes by modifying host RNA polymerase (RNAP) into a form that is resistant to termination signals. This antitermination function requires the host NusA protein which serves to stabilize the interaction between antitermination protein N and host RNA polymerase. From Escherichia phage lambda (Bacteriophage lambda).
   2675..2701    +  CDS            3xHA (fragment): three tandem HA epitope tags
   2720..5089    +  CDS            PAN3: PAN3_DROME - Experimental evidence at protein level: Swiss-Prot protein existence level 1. Regulatory subunit of the poly(A)-nuclease (PAN) deadenylation complex, one of two cytoplasmic mRNA deadenylases involved in general and miRNA-mediated mRNA turnover. PAN specifically shortens poly(A) tails of RNA and the activity is stimulated by poly(A)-binding protein (PABP). PAN deadenylation is followed by rapid degradation of the shortened mRNA tails by the CCR4-NOT complex. Deadenylated mRNAs are then degraded by two alternative mechanisms, namely exosome-mediated 3'-5' exonucleolytic degradation,
   5128..5169    +  CDS            V5 tag: epitope tag from simian virus 5
   5269..5403    -  polyA_signal   SV40 poly(A) signal: SV40 polyadenylation signal
   5426..5510    -  CDS            large T antigen (fragment): large T antigen from SV40 (simian virus 40)
   5511..5958    +  CDS            TcR (fragment): tetracycline efflux protein; tet; confers resistance to tetracycline
   6004..6592    -  rep_origin     ori: high-copy-number ColE1/pMB1/pBR322/pUC origin of replication
   6763..7623    -  CDS            AmpR: β-lactamase; bla; confers resistance to ampicillin, carbenicillin, and related antibiotics
   7624..7728    -  promoter       AmpR promoter: bla
>Addgene plasmid #148080 | pAc5.1B-lambdaN-HA-DmPAN3-dsRNAres_Y | addgene full sequence | sequence record 357791 | Addgene NGS Result
CTTCAAGAATTAATTCTATATTCTAAAAACACAAATGATACTTCTAAAAAAAAATCATGAATGGCATCAA
CTCTGAATCAAATCTTTGCAGATGCACCTACTTCTCATTTCCACTGTCACATCATTTTTCCAGATCTCGC
TGCCTGTTATGTGGCCCACAAACCAAGACACGTTTTATGGCCATTAAAGCTGGCTGATCGTCGCCAAACA
CCAAATACATAATGAATATGTACACATTCGAGAAAGAAGCGATCAAAGAAGCGTCTTCGGGCGGAGTAGG
AGAATGCGGAGGAGAAGGAGAACGAGCTGATCTAGTATCTCTCCACAATCCAATGCCAACTGACCAACTG
GCCATATTCGGAGCAATTTGAAGCCAATTTCCATCGCCTGGCGATCGCTCCATTCTTGGCTATATGTTTT
TCACCGTTACCCGGGGCCATTTTCAAAGACTCGTCGGCAAGATAAGATTGTGTCACTCGCTGTCTCTCTT
CATTTGTCGAAGAATGCTGAGGAATTTCGCGATGACGTCGGCGAGTATTTTGAAGAATGAGAATAATTTG
TATTTATACGAAAATCAGTTAGTGGAATTTTCTACAAAAACATGTTATCTATAGATAATTTTGTTGCAAA
ATATGTTGACTATGACAAAGATTGTATGTATATACCTTTAATGTATTCTCATTTTCTTATGTATTTATAA
TGGCAATGATGATACTGATGATATTTTAAGATGATGCCAGACCAAAAGGCTTGAATTTCTGCGTCTTTTG
CCGAACGCAGTGCATGTGCAATTGTTGTTTTTTGGAATATTCAATTTTCGGACTGTCCGCTTTGATTTCA
GTTTCTTGGCTTATTCAAAAAGCAAAGTAAAGCCAAAAAAGCGAGATGGCAATACCAAATGCGGCAAAAC
GGTAGTGGAAGGAAAGGGGTGCGGGGCAGCGGAAGGAAGGGTGGGGCGGGGCGTGGCGGGGTCTGTGGCT
GGGCGCGACGTCACCGACGTTGGAGCCACTCCTTTGACCATGTGTGCGTGTGTGTATTATTCGTGTCTCG
CCACTCGCCGGTTGTTTTTTTCTTTTTATGCTGCGCTCTCTCTAGCGCCATCTCGCTTACGCATGCTCAA
CGCACCGCATGTTGCCGTTTCCTTTTATGCGTCATTTTGGCTCGAAATAGGCAATTATTTAAACAAAGAT
TAGTCAACGAAAACGCTAAAATAAATAAGTCTACAATATGGTTACTTATTGCCATGTGTGTGCAGCCAAC
GATAGCAACAAAAGCAACAACACAGGTGGCTTTCCCTCTTTCACTTTTTGTTTGCAAGCCGCGTGCGAGC
AAGACGGCACGACCGGCAAACGCAATTACGCTGACAAAGAGCAGACGAAGTTTTGGCGAAAAACATCAAG
GCGCCTGATACGAATGCATTTGCAATAACAATTGCGATATTTAATATTGTTTATGAAGCTGTTTGACTTC
AAAACACACAAAAAAAAAAATAAAACAAATTATTTGAAAGAGAATTAGGAATCGGACGCTTATCGTTAGG
GTAACAACAAGAAATGCTTACTGAGTCACAGCCTCTGGAAAACTGCCGCAAGCCAGAGAGAGAGAGAAAA
AGAGGGAGAGCAGCTTAGACCGCATGTGCTTGTGTGTGAGGCGTCTCTCTCTTCGTCTCTGTTGCGCAAA
CGCATAGACTGCACTGAAAAAATCGATTACCTATTTTTTATGAATGAATATTTGCACTATTACTATTCAA
AACTATTAAGATAGCAATCACATTCAATAGCCAAATACTATACCACCTGAGCGATGCAACGAAATGATCA
ATTTGAGCAAAAATGCTGCATATTTAGGACGGCATCATTATAGAAATGCTTCTTGCTGTGTACTTTTCTC
TCGTCTGGCAGCTGTTTCGCCGTTATTGTTAAAACCGGCTTAAGTTAGGTGTGTTTTCTACGACTAGTGA
ATGCCCTACTAGAAGATGTGTGTTGCACAAAATGTCCCTGGAATAACCAATTTGAAGTGCAGATAGCAGT
AAACGTAAGCTAATATGAATATTATTTAACTGTAATGTTTTAATATCGCTGGACATTACTAATAAACCCA
CTATAAACACATGTACATATGTATGTTTTGGCATACAATGAGTAGTTGGGGAAAAAATGTGTAAAAGCAC
CGTGACCATCACAGCATAAAGATAACCAGCTGAAGTATCGAATATGAGTAACCCCCAAATTGAATCACAT
GCCGCAACTGATAGGACCCATGGAAGTACACTCTTCATGGCGATATACAAGACACACACAAGCACGAACA
CCCAGTTGCGGAGGAAATTCTCCGTAAATGAAAACCCAATCGGCGAACAATTCATACCCATATATGGTAA
AAGTTTTGAACGCGACTTGAGAGCGGAGAGCATTGCGGCTGATAAGGTTTTAGCGCTAAGCGGGCTTTAT
AAAACGGGCTGCGGGACCAGTTTTCATATCACTACCGTTTGAGTTCTTGTGCTGTGTGGATACTCCTCCC
GACACAAAGCCGCTCCATCAGCCAGCAGTCGTCTAATCCAGAGACCCCGGATCGGGGTACCAACATGGAC
GCACAAACACGACGACGTGAGCGTCGCGCTGAGAAACAAGCTCAATGGAAAGCTGCAAACGGTGGATCTC
CTCCACATATGGCTTACCCATACGATGTTCCAGATTACGCTCCTCCAAGCTTGAATTCTATGTGTTCCAC
ATACGGCCTGCTTTCATTCGAATTCTCGGACACCGCCGCCATGGACCCGATCTTTTTTTCCCCGACCAAC
GGCATTCCCAGTGAATCGAAGCTGGCTACATACATGAACCGCCAAAACGTGGCTACGCCCTCCGGATACG
GTTTGAACAATGGATTTAGTCTTCTCAACCTGGACTCCCCGCTCAACAAGAAAAGCCAAGTGACCCCCCA
ATCCCCGGAATTTATCCCCACCCGTCTCGGATCCACCCCGAATTTTTACGCCCCGTACCATAATGCCCCG
ATGCAGCTATCGAACGGACTGAACGGAGTGAACGGTCTAACGGCTGCTGCTGCTGCGGCCGCCGCCGCTG
CTGCTGCTGCTGCTGCTGCCGTCCCGAGCAGCACCAGTTCCGCCAGCAGCGCTTCCGTCACGATTTCCAA
GACCGCTAATGGCGGAGCTAGCATGCTGGCTTTGCAGAAAACGGCTAGCATTGCTTCAGTTACGATTGCC
CAGCAACAACCGCAACACCCGCAAAAGCAACAGCAACACCCCCCCTCCGTCGGAGGCGGCGCCGTCAGCG
CTGCTAGCGCTCCGATCGCTATCTCGGGAGCCCCGCCCAACCCGGCTGCGGCCCCCTTTGTGTCCTCCAT
GAGCGCCCAAACCCCCTTGAAAGGACGAGGAGCTATGATGCGTCAAGAGTCGCCGACCGCTGCTATGATC
TCCGGAGCCGGTCCGGGCGAAAAATCGCCACCGCACGGGATGACGCCGCACGGAGCATCGCCCATACCAT
CAGCGCTGCCCACCAGCGTGCACCAGGAGAACGTAGGCGGCACCATATACTTCTATCCGACTGCCAACGC
ACAGAACAGCCAGCCCGTCGTCAATTCCATGGTGGTGGATGGAACGCATCCGGCTCTCCATGGCGTGAGT
GCTGTGGCGCCGATGAGTGCGGGCGTTCCGGCGGCCATGATGTACACGGGGCATGTGTATCCGGGACCGT
CCTCCAACGTGGTCACCATGCAGCCAAAGACGCTGCTGGAGTCGGCCTTCTTTATGCCCGACGAGATGCG
CGCCGAAGTCCTCGCCCGCAACGAGATCTCTAACCTGATCATGGACGCAGCGGAGGCTGCGCAGCACGCT
CTACCGCTGGAGGTGGAGAACTACCATGCCCTGTATCCACTGGAACCGCCGGCGCAGCCGTTGCACGCCA
AGCTCACGTTCCCCGCCACCACTTATAGGGCCACGCACAACACGACGGGCTACAAGTACTGCCTGCGAAG
AATACATGGTTTCCGCCTGCAGTCGACCAAGTGCATGACGCTGGTGGAGATGTGGAAGAAGCTGCAGCAC
ACGAATGTGGTACAACTGCGTGAGGTGTTCACGACGAAAGCATTTGGTGATAACTCTTTAGTATTAGTGT
ACGACTATCATCCCGGCTCACAAACATTACTGGCCAAATACTTCACTCCGGCGCCAGAGACCAACGGGTA
CACTGATCCATTCCAAGGCGAGGCCCGCCCCTTCAGTCATAAGAGTAACATGCAGCGAACGAGCAATGGA
CCGCTGCTACCGGAGGCCACCATCTGGTCGATCATCATGCAGCTGACCGCCGGCTTAAAAGCCATCCACC
ATGCCGGTCTTGCCTGCAAGGTTCTGGATCCCACAAAGATTATAGTGACGGGCAAGCGTGTACGGTTTAG
CTCATGCTGCATTTCGGATATAACGCAATTCGATCCGAATGCATCCAATCCCTTGGCGCTGGTTAATATG
CATCAGCAGGACGATCTGACCGCTTTGGGTCGCTTAGTATTAGCTTTGGCCTGCCGCTGTCTTCAATCCG
TGCAACGCGACAATGTCCAGTCCAGCATCGATATGGTCACGCGAAACTACTCCACCGATCTGCGAAACTT
TATTGTTTACCTCTTCACCACCAATAATCGTCGCTCCGTGACCGACCTGATGCCGATGATTGGTGCCCGC
TTCTATACGCAACTGGATGCACTGCAGAGCAAAATTGATATGCAGGAGGACGAGTTGGCCAAGGAGATGG
AGAACGGGCGGTTATATCGCATTTTGGTCAAACTTAATAGCATCAACGAGCGACCCGACTTTAATCTGGA
CTGCACTTGGTCTGAGACTGGTGATAGATACATGTTGAAATTATTCCGTGATTATTTGTTCCATTCCGTC
ACTGAGGATGGCCGGCCCTGGCTAGATCACGCACACATTGTACAATGCCTCAACAAGCTGGATGCTGGCT
CCATAGAGCGCGTGCAACTGATGTCCCGCGACGAGCAATCGGTACTCATCGTCTCCTATGCTGAACTCAA
GAATTGTCTGGAGAACGCCTTCTCCGAACTGATGTCAAGTGCGGCCAACTGAGCGGCCGCTCGAGTCTAG
AGGGCCCGCGGTTCGAAGGTAAGCCTATCCCTAACCCTCTCCTCGGTCTCGATTCTACGCGTACCGGTCA
TCATCACCATCACCATTGAGTTTAAACCCGCTGATCAGCCTCGACTGTGCCTTCTAAGGCCTGAGCTCGC
TGATCAGCCTCGATCGAGGATCCAGACATGATAAGATACATTGATGAGTTTGGACAAACCACAACTAGAA
TGCAGTGAAAAAAATGCTTTATTTGTGAAATTTGTGATGCTATTGCTTTATTTGTAACCATTATAAGCTG
CAATAAACAAGTTAACAACAACAATTGCATTCATTTTATGTTTCAGGTTCAGGGGGAGGTGTGGGAGGTT
TTTTAAAGCAAGTAAAACCTCTACAAATGTGGTATGGCTGATTATGATCAGTCGACCGATGCCCTTGAGA
GCCTTCAACCCAGTCAGCTCCTTCCGGTGGGCGCGGGGCATGACTATCGTCGCCGCACTTATGACTGTCT
TCTTTATCATGCAACTCGTAGGACAGGTGCCGGCAGCGCTCTGGGTCATTTTCGGCGAGGACCGCTTTCG
CTGGAGCGCGACGATGATCGGCCTGTCGCTTGCGGTATTCGGAATCTTGCACGCCCTCGCTCAAGCCTTC
GTCACTGGTCCCGCCACCAAACGTTTCGGCGAGAAGCAGGCCATTATCGCCGGCATGGCGGCCGACGCGC
TGGGCTACGTCTTGCTGGCGTTCGCGACGCGAGGCTGGATGGCCTTCCCCATTATGATTCTTCTCGCTTC
CGGCGGCATCGGGATGCCCGCGTTGCAGGCCATGCTGTCCAGGCAGGTAGATGACGACCATCAGGGACAG
CTTCAAGGCCAGCAAAAGGCCAGGAACCGTAAAAAGGCCGCGTTGCTGGCGTTTTTCCATAGGCTCCGCC
CCCCTGACGAGCATCACAAAAATCGACGCTCAAGTCAGAGGTGGCGAAACCCGACAGGACTATAAAGATA
CCAGGCGTTTCCCCCTGGAAGCTCCCTCGTGCGCTCTCCTGTTCCGACCCTGCCGCTTACCGGATACCTG
TCCGCCTTTCTCCCTTCGGGAAGCGTGGCGCTTTCTCATAGCTCACGCTGTAGGTATCTCAGTTCGGTGT
AGGTCGTTCGCTCCAAGCTGGGCTGTGTGCACGAACCCCCCGTTCAGCCCGACCGCTGCGCCTTATCCGG
TAACTATCGTCTTGAGTCCAACCCGGTAAGACACGACTTATCGCCACTGGCAGCAGCCACTGGTAACAGG
ATTAGCAGAGCGAGGTATGTAGGCGGTGCTACAGAGTTCTTGAAGTGGTGGCCTAACTACGGCTACACTA
GAAGGACAGTATTTGGTATCTGCGCTCTGCTGAAGCCAGTTACCTTCGGAAAAAGAGTTGGTAGCTCTTG
ATCCGGCAAACAAACCACCGCTGGTAGCGGTGGTTTTTTTGTTTGCAAGCAGCAGATTACGCGCAGAAAA
AAAGGATCTCAAGAAGATCCTTTGATCTTTTCTACGGGGTCTGACGCTCAGTGGAACGAAAACTCACGTT
AAGGGATTTTGGTCATGAGATTATCAAAAAGGATCTTCACCTAGATCCTTTTAAATTAAAAATGAAGTTT
TAAATCAATCTAAAGTATATATGAGTAAACTTGGTCTGACAGTTACCAATGCTTAATCAGTGAGGCACCT
ATCTCAGCGATCTGTCTATTTCGTTCATCCATAGTTGCCTGACTCCCCGTCGTGTAGATAACTACGATAC
GGGAGGGCTTACCATCTGGCCCCAGTGCTGCAATGATACCGCGAGACCCACGCTCACCGGCTCCAGATTT
ATCAGCAATAAACCAGCCAGCCGGAAGGGCCGAGCGCAGAAGTGGTCCTGCAACTTTATCCGCCTCCATC
CAGTCTATTAATTGTTGCCGGGAAGCTAGAGTAAGTAGTTCGCCAGTTAATAGTTTGCGCAACGTTGTTG
CCATTGCTGCAGGCATCGTGGTGTCACGCTCGTCGTTTGGTATGGCTTCATTCAGCTCCGGTTCCCAACG
ATCAAGGCGAGTTACATGATCCCCCATGTTGTGCAAAAAAGCGGTTAGCTCCTTCGGTCCTCCGATCGTT
GTCAGAAGTAAGTTGGCCGCAGTGTTATCACTCATGGTTATGGCAGCACTGCATAATTCTCTTACTGTCA
TGCCATCCGTAAGATGCTTTTCTGTGACTGGTGAGTACTCAACCAAGTCATTCTGAGAATAGTGTATGCG
GCGACCGAGTTGCTCTTGCCCGGCGTCAACACGGGATAATACCGCGCCACATAGCAGAACTTTAAAAGTG
CTCATCATTGGAAAACGTTCTTCGGGGCGAAAACTCTCAAGGATCTTACCGCTGTTGAGATCCAGTTCGA
TGTAACCCACTCGTGCACCCAACTGATCTTCAGCATCTTTTACTTTCACCAGCGTTTCTGGGTGAGCAAA
AACAGGAAGGCAAAATGCCGCAAAAAAGGGAATAAGGGCGACACGGAAATGTTGAATACTCATACTCTTC
CTTTTTCAATATTATTGAAGCATTTATCAGGGTTATTGTCTCATGAGCGGATACATATTTGAATGTATTT
AGAAAAATAAACAAATAGGGGTTCCGCGCACATTTCCCCGAAAAGTGCCACCTGACGTCTAAGAAACCAT
TATTATCATGACATTAACCTATAAAAATAGGCGTATCACGAGGCCCTTTCGT
